Addgene plasmid #114231: pMXLK_bFc
Purpose: POC12369, MetClo assembly vector with p15A replication origin and kanamycin resistance for BsaI-based MetClo, adaptor sequence type b-c
Depositing lab: Christopher A. O'Callaghan. Depositing organization: University of Oxford. Publication: MetClo: methylase-assisted hierarchical DNA assembly using a single type IIS restriction enzyme. Lin D, O'Callaghan CA. Nucleic Acids Res. 2018 Jul 9. pii: 5050631. doi: 10.1093/nar/gky596. PubMed 29986052.
Backbone
  Vector backbone: pMXLK
  Vector type: Synthetic Biology
Growth in bacteria
  Bacterial resistance: Kanamycin, 50 μg/mL
  Growth temperature: 37°C
  Growth strain: DH5alpha
  Copy number: Low Copy
Gene/Insert
  Gene/Insert name: LacZalpha
  Species: Synthetic
  Cloning method: Restriction Enzyme; 5′ cloning site unknown (unknown if destroyed)
Terms and licenses: Academic/Nonprofit Terms; Industry Terms: Not Available to Industry
How to cite: pMXLK_bFc was a gift from Christopher A. O'Callaghan (Addgene plasmid # 114231 ; http://n2t.net/addgene:114231 ; RRID:Addgene_114231)
