[The description below was written by a language model from this plasmid's Addgene catalogue record and pLannotate feature annotations shown in this document.]
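Description:
pMXLK_bFc is a small (about 2.5 kb) bacterial assembly vector from the MetClo synthetic-biology toolkit, built on the pMXLK backbone. It replicates in E. coli from a p15A origin, which the catalogue entry lists as low copy and which is compatible with ColE1-type plasmids. Selection is by kanamycin, through an aminoglycoside phosphotransferase gene (KanR) that the annotation places directly downstream of a bla (AmpR) promoter. Short fragments annotated as an RSF origin, the pBR322 bom region and lacI are also detected. These are partial matches and are probably remnants of the backbone or of the lac cassette rather than functional parts.

The insert is a synthetic LacZα cassette comprising a CAP binding site, the lac promoter and operator, a pUC18/19-type multiple cloning site and the lacZα coding fragment. In type IIS assembly vectors, a cassette like this normally acts as a replaceable screening marker. Correctly assembled DNA displaces it, so recombinant colonies lose α-complementation and can be told apart from parental vector by blue/white screening in a suitable host.

MetClo is a methylase-assisted hierarchical assembly method that uses a single type IIS restriction enzyme throughout, and this vector is the version designed for BsaI-based assembly. Its "b-c" designation refers to the adaptor sequence type, which presumably sets the position an assembled fragment takes in the next round of assembly. The feature table does not annotate the BsaI sites, the adaptor sequences or any methylase recognition elements, and the cloning sites are recorded as unknown, so their exact arrangement cannot be described from this record.
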