Features (pLannotate 1.2.2; 12 found; start..end, strand, type, name):
     55..98      +  CDS            lacI (fragment): lac repressor; lacI; The lac repressor binds to the lac operator to inhibit transcription in E. coli. This inhibition can be relieved by adding lactose or isopropyl-β-D-thiogalactopyranoside (IPTG).
    111..132     +  protein_bind   CAP binding site: CAP binding activates transcription in the presence of cAMP. E. coli catabolite activator protein
    147..177     +  promoter       lac promoter: promoter for the E. coli lac operon
    185..201     +  protein_bind   lac operator: The lac repressor binds to the lac operator to inhibit transcription in E. coli. This inhibition can be relieved by adding lactose or isopropyl-β-D-thiogalactopyranoside (IPTG). lac repressor encoded by lacI
    238..294     -  misc_feature   MCS: pUC18/19 multiple cloning site
    291..448     +  CDS            lacZα (fragment): LacZα fragment of β-galactosidase; lacZ fragment
    454..553     -  misc_feature   bom (fragment): basis of mobility region from pBR322
    707..811     +  promoter       AmpR promoter: bla
    812..1606    +  CDS            KanR: aminoglycoside phosphotransferase; aphA-3; confers resistance to kanamycin
   1632..2177    +  rep_origin     p15A ori: Plasmids containing the medium-copy-number p15A origin of replication can be propagated in E. coli cells that contain a second plasmid with the ColE1 origin.
   2265..2320    +  rep_origin     RSF ori (fragment): Plasmids containing the RSF 1030 origin of replication can be propagated in E. coli cells that contain additional plasmids with compatible origins.
   2419..2440    -  misc_feature   bom (fragment): basis of mobility region from pBR322
>Addgene plasmid #114231 | pMXLK_bFc | addgene full sequence | sequence record 225020 | Addgene NGS Result
CACTCTGTGACTTGGTCTCATGCCGGAGTGAGACCGGCCTAGCAGGTGTGAGTTTGCAGCTGGCACGACA
GGTTTCCCGACTGGAAAGCGGGCAGTGAGCGCAACGCAATTAATGTGAGTTAGCTCACTCATTAGGCACC
CCAGGCTTTACACTTTATGCTTCCGGCTCGTATGTTGTGTGGAATTGTGAGCGGATAACAATTTCACACA
GGAAACAGCTATGACCATGATTACGCCAAGCTTGCATGCCTGCAGGTCGACTCTAGAGGATCCCCGGGTA
CCGAGCTCGAATTCACTGGCCGTCGTTTTACAACGTCGTGACTGGGAAAACCCTGGCGTTACCCAACTTA
ATCGCCTTGCAGCACATCCCCCTTTCGCCAGCTGGCGTAATAGCGAAGAGGCCCGCACCGATCGCCCTTC
CCAACAGTTGCGCAGCCTGAATGGCGAATGGCGCCTGATGCGGTATTTTCTCCTTACGCATCTGTGCGGT
ATTTCACACCGCATATGGTGCACTCTCAGTACAATCTGCTCTGATGCCGCATAGTTAAGCCAGCCCCGAC
ACCCGCCAACACCCGCTGACGCGCCCTGACGGGCTTGTCTGCTCCCGGCATCCGCTTACAGACAAGCTGT
GACAAGTACCACCTGGAACGCCAAAGGTCTCACGCTACAGTGAGACCAAGTCACGAAGTGTGCGGCCGCC
TTCGTGCGCGGAACCCCTATTTGTTTATTTTTCTAAATACATTCAAATATGTATCCGCTCATGAGACAAT
AACCCTGATAAATGCTTCAATAATATTGAAAAAGGAAGAGTATGGCTAAAATGAGAATATCACCGGAATT
GAAAAAACTGATCGAAAAATACCGCTGCGTAAAAGATACGGAAGGAATGTCTCCTGCTAAGGTATATAAG
CTGGTGGGAGAAAATGAAAACCTATATTTAAAAATGACGGACAGCCGGTATAAAGGGACCACCTATGATG
TGGAACGGGAAAAGGACATGATGCTATGGCTGGAAGGAAAGCTGCCTGTTCCAAAGGTCCTGCACTTTGA
ACGGCATGATGGCTGGAGCAATCTGCTCATGAGTGAGGCCGATGGCGTCCTTTGCTCGGAAGAGTATGAA
GATGAACAAAGCCCTGAAAAGATTATCGAGCTGTATGCGGAGTGCATCAGGCTCTTTCACTCCATCGACA
TATCGGATTGTCCCTATACGAATAGCTTAGACAGCCGCTTAGCCGAATTGGATTACTTACTGAATAACGA
TCTGGCCGATGTGGATTGCGAAAACTGGGAAGAGGACACTCCATTTAAAGATCCGCGCGAGCTGTATGAT
TTTTTAAAGACGGAAAAGCCCGAAGAGGAACTTGTCTTTTCCCACGGCGACCTGGGAGACAGCAACATCT
TTGTGAAAGATGGCAAAGTAAGTGGCTTTATTGATCTTGGGAGAAGCGGCAGGGCGGACAAGTGGTATGA
CATTGCCTTCTGCGTCCGGTCGCTCAGGGAGGATATCGGGGAAGAACAGTATGTCGAGCTATTTTTTGAC
TTACTGGGGATCAAGCCTGATTGGGAGAAAATAAAATATTATATTTTACTGGATGAATTGTTTTAGGAGC
CTGTTTAATAAGATGATCTTCTTGAGATCGTTTTGGTCTGCGCGTAATCTCTTGCTCTGAAAACGAAAAA
ACCGCCTTGCAGGGCGGTTTTTCGAAGGTTCTCTGAGCTACCAACTCTTTGAACCGAGGTAACTGGCTTG
GAGGAGCGCAGTCACCAAAACTTGTCCTTTCAGTTTAGCCTTAACCGGCGCATGACTTCAAGACTAACTC
CTCTAAATCAATTACCAGTGGCTGCTGCCAGTGGTGCTTTTGCATGTCTTTCCGGGTTGGACTCAAGACG
ATAGTTACCGGATAAGGCGCAGCGGTCGGACTGAACGGGGGGTTCGTGCATACAGTCCAGCTTGGAGCGA
ACTGCCTACCCGGAACTGAGTGTCAGGCGTGGAATGAGACAAACGCGGCCATAACAGCGGAATGACACCG
GTAAACCGAAAGGCAGGAACAGGAGAGCGCACGAGGGAGCCGCCAGGGGGAAACGCCTGGTATCTTTATA
GTCCTGTCGGGTTTCGCCACCACTGATTTGAGCGTCAGATTTCGTGATGCTTGTCAGGGGGGCGGAGCCT
ATGGAAAAACGGCTTTGCCGCGGCCCTCTCACTTCCCTGTTAAGTATCTTCCTGGCATCTTCCAGGAAAT
CTCCGCCCCGTTCGTAAGCCATTTCCGCTCGCCGCAGTCGAACGACCGAGCGTAGCGAGTCAGTGAGCGA
GGAAGCGGAATATATCCTGTATCACATATTCTGCTGACGCACCGGTGCAGCCTTTTTTCTCCTGCCACAT
GAAGCACTTCACTGACACCCTCATCAGTGCCAACATAGTAAGCCAGTATACACTCCGCTAGCGCGCAAGC
GGCCGCA
